Addgene plasmid #83818: pCMV GATA3
Purpose: Mammalian expression of mouse GATA3
Depositing lab: Douglas Engel. Depositing organization: Northwestern University.
Backbone
  Vector backbone: pCMX-SAH/Y145F
  Total vector size (bp): 6500
  Vector type: Mammalian Expression
Growth in bacteria
  Bacterial resistance: Ampicillin, 100 μg/mL
  Growth temperature: 37°C
  Growth strain: DH5alpha
  Copy number: Unknown
Gene/Insert
  Gene/Insert name: GATA3
  Species: M. musculus (mouse)
  Insert size (bp): 2072
  Entrez Gene: Gata3 (a.k.a. Gata-3, jal)
  Promoter: CMV
  Cloning method: Restriction Enzyme; 5′ cloning site HindIII (destroyed during cloning); 3′ cloning site BamHI (destroyed during cloning)
  Sequencing primers: 5′ CMV-F; 3′ SV40pA-R
Terms and licenses: Academic/Nonprofit Terms; Industry Terms: Not Available to Industry
How to cite: pCMV GATA3 was a gift from Douglas Engel (Addgene plasmid # 83818 ; http://n2t.net/addgene:83818 ; RRID:Addgene_83818)
