[The description below was written by a language model from this plasmid's Addgene catalogue record.]
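Description:
pCMV GATA3 is a mammalian expression plasmid built on the pCMX-SAH/Y145F backbone, with a recorded total size of about 6.5 kb. It is propagated in E. coli under ampicillin selection. The record lists its copy number as unknown and does not name the bacterial origin of replication. No mammalian selection marker is recorded, so the plasmid appears suited mainly to transient transfection, although the record does not say this outright.

The payload is a mouse (M. musculus) Gata3 insert of roughly 2.1 kb placed under the CMV promoter, a strong constitutive viral promoter that drives high-level transcription in most mammalian cell lines. The insert was introduced by restriction cloning between HindIII (5′) and BamHI (3′) sites, both of which were destroyed in the process, so it cannot be released again with those enzymes. The recommended 3′ sequencing primer anneals in an SV40 polyadenylation region, which suggests that an SV40 poly(A) signal follows the insert to terminate and stabilise the transcript. No epitope tags, fusion partners or reporters are recorded. The record also does not say whether the insert includes untranslated regions as well as the coding sequence.

GATA3 is a zinc-finger transcription factor that binds GATA motifs and is known for its roles in T-cell development and in other developmental lineages. The stated purpose is simply mammalian expression of mouse GATA3. This makes the construct suitable for overexpression experiments such as reporter transactivation assays, rescue experiments or studies of GATA3 target gene regulation in cultured cells. No feature table was supplied, so the element layout described here comes from the catalogue fields alone.
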