>Addgene plasmid #83818 | pCMV GATA3 | addgene partial sequence | sequence record 161356 | CMV-F 5'-CGCAAATGGGCGGTAGGCGTG-3'
CTCTCTGGCTAACTAGAGAACCCACTGCTTACTGGCTTATCGAAATTAATACGACTCACTATAGGGAGAC
CCAAGCTAATTCCAACTATCCCGCAAAGATTTTTCTTTCCTCCCTAAACCCTCCTTTTTGCTCTCCTTTT
CTATACCCTTAACTGCAAACAAACCATTAAACGACCCCTCTCCTGGGCCTCCGACGGCAGGAGTCCGCGG
ACCTCCCAGGCCGACAGCCCTCCCTCTACCCGCGAGGGTTCCGGGCCGGGCGAGAGGGCGCGAGCACAGC
CGAGGACATGGAGGTGACTGCGGACCAGCCGCGCTGGGTGAGCCACCATCACCCCGCGGTCCTCAACGGT
CAGCACCCAGACACGCACCACCCGGGCCTCGGCCATTCGTACATGGAAGCTCAGTATCCGCTGACGGAAG
AGGTGGACGTACTTTTTAACATCGATGGTCAAGGCAACCACGTCCCGTCCTACTACGGAAACTCCGTCAG
GGCTACGGTGCAGAGGTATCCTCCGACCCACCACGGGAGCCAGGTATGCCGCCCGCCTCTGCTGCACGGA
TCTCTGCCCTGGCTGGATGGCGGCAAAGCCCTGAGCAGCCACCACACCGCCTCGCCCTGGAACCTCAGCC
CCTTCTCCAAGACGTCCATCCACCACGGCTCTCCGGGGCCTCTGTCCGTTTACCCTCCGGCTTCATCCTC
TTCTCTGGCGGCCGGCCACTCCAGTCCTCATCTCTTCACCTTCCCGCCCACCCCGCCGAAAGACGTCTCC
CCAGACCCGTCGCTGTCCACCCCGGGATCCGCCGGGTCGGCCAGGCAAGATGAGAAAGAGTGCCTCAAGT
ATCAGGTGCAGCTGCCAGATAGCATGAAGCTGGAGACGTCTCACTCTCGAGGCAGCATGACCACCCTGGG
TGGGGCCTCATCCTCAGCCCACCACCCCATTACCACCTATCCGCCCTATGTGCCCGAGTACAGCTCTGGA
CTCTTCCCACCCAGCA
