>Addgene plasmid #83818 | pCMV GATA3 | addgene partial sequence | sequence record 161357 | SV40pA-R 5'-GAAATTTGTGATGCTATTGC-3'
TGCATAACAGTTAACAACAACAATTGCATTCATTTTATGTTTCAGGTTCAGGGGGAGGTGTGGGAGGTTT
TTTAAAGCAAGTAAAACCTCTACAAATGTGCCTATGGCTGATTATGATCTCTAGTCAAGGCACTATACAT
CAAATATTTTTCCATAATTTTCTTGTATAGCAGTGCAGCTTTTTCCTTTGTGGTGTAAATAGCAAAGCAA
GCAAGAGTTCTATTACTAAACACAGCATGACTCAAAAAACTTAGCAATTCTGAAGGAAAGTCCTTGGGGT
CTTCTACCTTTCTCTTCTTTTTTGGAGGAGTAGAATGTTGAGAGTCAGCAGTAGCCTCATCATCACTAGA
TGGCATTTCTTCTGAGCAAAACAGGTTTTCCTCATTAAAGGCATTCCACCACTGCTCCCATTCATCAGTT
CCATAGGTTGGAATCTAAAATACACAAACAATTAGAATCAGTAGTTTAACACATTATACACTTAAAAATT
TTATATTTACCTTAGAGCTTTAAATCTCTGTAGGTAGTTTGTCCAATTATGTCACACCACAGAAGTAAGG
TTCCTTCACAAAGATCCTCTAGCTACCTAGCTAGCTGGCCAGGATCAATTCCTTCTTTCTTTTTTTTTTT
TTTAAATGCATCAAACAACTGAAGGGAAACAAAACTGACAGTGTGCCCATTTGGACATCAGACTTAGTGG
TTTCTTCTGTATCTCCATACTTTAATCCCCCTATATTCCTTAAAACTCTTGGCGTCCTTCATGCCTTTCT
TACAGCTATCCAGGTACAATAAAGTCTTCCTCAAATGTACAGTATTTCTTACAATATAAGTTATATGCAA
TGTTCAGCAATATTTTTTTCACAGCACTAGAGACCCTGTTAAATAGGGAATATGAGTCTGAATGGCTTAT
TCACAAATGG
